>Addgene plasmid #87730 | pCMV-Tag/S46X without 5'UTR | addgene full sequence | sequence record 173597 | Addgene NGS Result
CGTTACATAACTTACGGTAAATGGCCCGCCTGGCTGACCGCCCAACGACCCCCGCCCATTGACGTCAATA
ATGACGTATGTTCCCATAGTAACGCCAATAGGGACTTTCCATTGACGTCAATGGGTGGAGTATTTACGGT
AAACTGCCCACTTGGCAGTACATCAAGTGTATCATATGCCAAGTACGCCCCCTATTGACGTCAATGACGG
TAAATGGCCCGCCTGGCATTATGCCCAGTACATGACCTTATGGGACTTTCCTACTTGGCAGTACATCTAC
GTATTAGTCATCGCTATTACCATGGTGATGCGGTTTTGGCAGTACATCAATGGGCGTGGATAGCGGTTTG
ACTCACGGGGATTTCCAAGTCTCCACCCCATTGACGTCAATGGGAGTTTGTTTTGGCACCAAAATCAACG
GGACTTTCCAAAATGTCGTAACAACTCCGCCCCATTGACGCAAATGGGCGGTAGGCGTGTACGGTGGGAG
GTCTATATAAGCAGAGCTGGTTTAGTGAACCGTCAGATCCGCTAGCGATTACGCCAAGCTCGAAATTAAC
CCTCACTAAAGGGAACAAAAGCTGGAGATCGCGGCGGCGGCAGTGAGAGCTGTGAATGAATTCTCCGGGT
GGACGAGGGAAGAAGAAAGGCTCCGGCGGCGCCAGCAACCCGGTGCCTCCCAGGCCTCCGCCCCCTTGCC
TGGCCCCCGCCCCTCCCGCCGCCGGGCCGCGCCCCTCCGCCCGAGTCGCCGCATAAGCGGAACCTGTACT
ATTTCTCCTACCCGCTGTTTGTAGGCTTCGCGCTGCTGCGTTTGGTCGCCTTCCACCTGGGGCTCCTCTT
CGTGTGGCTCTGCCAGCGCTTCTCCCGCGCCCTCATGGCAGCCAAGAGGAGCTCCGGGGCCGCGCCAGCA
CCTGCCTCGGCCTCGGCCCCGGCGCCGGTGCCGGGCGGCGAGGCCGAGCGCGTCCGAGTCTTCCACAAAC
AGGCCTTCGAGTACATCTCCATTGCCCTGCGCATCGATGAGGATGAGAAAGCAGGACAGAAGGAGCAAGC
TGTGGAATGGTATAAGAAAGGTATTGAAGAACTGGAAAAAGGAATAGCTGTTATAGTTACAGGACAAGGT
GAACAGTGTGAAAGAGCTAGACGCCTTCAAGCTAAAATGATGACTAATTTGGTTATGGCCAAGGACCGCT
TACAACTTCTAGAGAAGATGCAACCAGTTTTGCCATTTTCCAAGTCACAAACGGACGTCTATAATGACAG
TACTAACTTGGCATGCCGCAATGGACATCTCCAGTCAGAAAGTGGAGCTGTTCCAAAAAGAAAAGACCCC
TTAACACACACTAGTAATTCACTGCCTCGTTCAAAAACAGTTATGAAAACTGGATCTGCAGGCCTTTCAG
GCCACCATAGAGCACCTAGTTACAGTGGTTTATCCATGGTTTCTGGAGTGAAACAGGGATCTGGTCCTGC
TCCTACCACTCATAAGGGTACTCCGAAAACAAATAGGACAAATAAACCTTCTACCCCTACAACTGCTACT
CGTAAGAAAAAAGACTTGAAGAATTTTAGGAATGTGGACAGCAACCTTGCTAACCTTATAATGAATGAAA
TTGTGGACAATGGAACAGCTGTTAAATTTGATGATATAGCTGGTCAAGACTTGGCAAAACAAGCATTGCA
AGAAATTGTTATTCTTCCTTCTCTGAGGCCTGAGTTGTTCACAGGGCTTAGAGCTCCTGCCAGAGGGCTG
TTACTCTTTGGTCCACCTGGGAATGGGAAGACAATGCTGGCTAAAGCAGTAGCTGCAGAATCGAATGCAA
CCTTCTTTAATATAAGTGCTGCAAGTTTAACTTCAAAATACGTGGGAGAAGGAGAGAAATTGGTGAGGGC
TCTTTTTGCTGTGGCTCGAGAACTTCAACCTTCTATAATTTTTATAGATGAAGTTGATAGCCTTTTGTGT
GAAAGAAGAGAAGGGGAGCACGATGCTAGTAGACGCCTAAAAACTGAATTTCTAATAGAATTTGATGGTG
TACAGTCTGCTGGAGATGACAGAGTACTTGTAATGGGTGCAACTAATAGGCCACAAGAGCTTGATGAGGC
TGTTCTCAGGCGTTTCATCAAACGGGTATATGTGTCTTTACCAAATGAGGAGACAAGACTACTTTTGCTT
AAAAATCTGTTATGTAAACAAGGAAGTCCATTGACCCAAAAAGAACTAGCACAACTTGCTAGAATGACTG
ATGGATACTCAGGAAGTGACCTAACAGCTTTGGCAAAAGATGCAGCACTGGGTCCTATCCGAGAACTAAA
ACCAGAACAGGTGAAGAATATGTCTGCCAGTGAGATGAGAAATATTCGATTATCTGACTTCACTGAATCC
TTGAAAAAAATAAAACGCAGCGTCAGCCCTCAAACTTTAGAAGCGTACATACGTTGGAACAAGGACTTTG
GAGATACCACTGTTTAAGGGCCCGGTACCTTAATTAATTAAGGTACCAGGTAAGTGTACCCAATTCGCCC
TATAGTGAGTCGTATTACAATTCACTCGATCGCCCTTCCCAACAGTTGCGCAGCCTGAATGGCGAATGGA
GATCCAATTTTTAAGTGTATAATGTGTTAAACTACTGATTCTAATTGTTTGTGTATTTTAGATTCACAGT
CCCAAGGCTCATTTCAGGCCCCTCAGTCCTCACAGTCTGTTCATGATCATAATCAGCCATACCACATTTG
TAGAGGTTTTACTTGCTTTAAAAAACCTCCCACACCTCCCCCTGAACCTGAAACATAAAATGAATGCAAT
TGTTGTTGTTAACTTGTTTATTGCAGCTTATAATGGTTACAAATAAAGCAATAGCATCACAAATTTCACA
AATAAAGCATTTTTTTCACTGCATTCTAGTTGTGGTTTGTCCAAACTCATCAATGTATCTTAACGCGTAA
ATTGTAAGCGTTAATATTTTGTTAAAATTCGCGTTAAATTTTTGTTAAATCAGCTCATTTTTTAACCAAT
AGGCCGAAATCGGCAAAATCCCTTATAAATCAAAAGAATAGACCGAGATAGGGT
[37 nt withheld, positions 3065-3101]
AAAGAACGTGGACTCCAACGTCAAAGG
[49 nt withheld, positions 3129-3177]
T
[91 nt withheld, positions 3179-3269]
G
[124 nt withheld, positions 3271-3394]
CAGGTGGCACTTTTCGGGGAAATGTGCGCGGAACCCCTATTTGTTTATTTTTCTAAATACATTCAAATAT
GTATCCGCTCATGAGACAATAACCCTGATAAATGCTTCAATAATATTGAAAAAGGAAGAATCCTGAGGCG
GAAAGAACCAGCTGTGGAATGTGTGTCAGTTAGGGTGTGGAAAGTCCCCAGGCTCCCCAGCAGGCAGAAG
TATGCAAAGCATGCATCTCAATTAGTCAGCAACCAGGTGTGGAAAGTCCCCAGGCTCCCCAGCAGGCAGA
AGTATGCAAAGCATGCATCTCAATTAGTCAGCAACCATAGTCCCGCCCCTAACTCCGCCCATCCCGCCCC
TAACTCCGCCCAGTTCCGCCCATTCTCCGCCCCATGGCTGACTAATTTTTTTTATTTATGCAGAGGCCGA
GGCCGCCTCGGCCTCTGAGCTATTCCAGAAGTAGTGAGGAGGCTTTTTTGGAGGCCTAGGCTTTTGCAAA
GATCGATCAAGAGACAGGATGAGGATCGTTTCGCATGATTGAACAAGATGGATTGCACGCAGGTTCTCCG
GCCGCTTGGGTGGAGAGGCTATTCGGCTATGACTGGGCACAACAGACAATCGGCTGCTCTGATGCCGCCG
TGTTCCGGCTGTCAGCGCAGGGGCGCCCGGTTCTTTTTGTCAAGACCGACCTGTCCGGTGCCCTGAATGA
ACTGCAAGACGAGGCAGCGCGGCTATCGTGGCTGGCCACGACGGGCGTTCCTTGCGCAGCTGTGCTCGAC
GTTGTCACTGAAGCGGGAAGGGACTGGCTGCTATTGGGCGAAGTGCCGGGGCAGGATCTCCTGTCATCTC
ACCTTGCTCCTGCCGAGAAAGTATCCATCATGGCTGATGCAATGCGGCGGCTGCATACGCTTGATCCGGC
TACCTGCCCATTCGACCACCAAGCGAAACATCGCATCGAGCGAGCACGTACTCGGATGGAAGCCGGTCTT
GTCGATCAGGATGATCTGGACGAAGAACATCAGGGGCTCGCGCCAGCCGAACTGTTCGCCAGGCTCAAGG
CGAGCATGCCCGACGGCGAGGATCTCGTCGTGACCCATGGCGATGCCTGCTTGCCGAATATCATGGTGGA
AAATGGCCGCTTTTCTGGATTCATCGACTGTGGCCGGCTGGGTGTGGCGGACCGCTATCAGGACATAGCG
TTGGCTACCCGTGATATTGCTGAAGAACTTGGCGGCGAATGGGCTGACCGCTTCCTCGTGCTTTACGGTA
TCGCCGCTCCCGATTCGCAGCGCATCGCCTTCTATCGCCTTCTTGACGAGTTCTTCTGAGCGGGACTCTG
GGGTTCGAAATGACCGACCAAGCGACGCCCAACCTGCCATCACGAGATTTCGATTCCACCGCCGCCTTCT
ATGAAAGGTTGGGCTTCGGAATCGTTTTCCGGGACGCCGGCTGGATGATCCTCCAGCGCGGGGATCTCAT
GCTGGAGTTCTTCGCCCACCCTAGGGGGAGGCTAACTGAAACACGGAAGGAGACAATACCGGAAGGAACC
CGCGCTATGACGGCAATAAAAAGACAGAATAAAACGCACGGTGTTGGGTCGTTTGTTCATAAACGCGGGG
TTCGGTCCCAGGGCTGGCACTCTGTCGATACCCCACCGAGACCCCATTGGGGCCAATACGCCCGCGTTTC
TTCCTTTTCCCCACCCCACCCCCCAAGTTCGGGTGAAGGCCCAGGGCTCGCAGCCAACGTCGGGGCGGCA
GGCCCTGCCATAGCCTCAGGTTACTCATATATACTTTAGATTGATTTAAAACTTCATTTTTAATTTAAAA
GGATCTAGGTGAAGATCCTTTTTGATAATCTCATGACCAAAATCCCTTAACGTGAGTTTTCGTTCCACTG
AGCGTCAGACCCCGTAGAAAAGATCAAAGGATCTTCTTGAGATCCTTTTTTTCTGCGCGTAATCTGCTGC
TTGCAAACAAAAAAACCACCGCTACCAGCGGTGGTTTGTTTGCCGGATCAAGAGCTACCAACTCTTTTTC
CGAAGGTAACTGGCTTCAGCAGAGCGCAGATACCAAATACTGTTCTTCTAGTGTAGCCGTAGTTAGGCCA
CCACTTCAAGAACTCTGTAGCACCGCCTACATACCTCGCTCTGCTAATCCTGTTACCAGTGGCTGCTGCC
AGTGGCGATAAGTCGTGTCTTACCGGGTTGGACTCAAGACGATAGTTACCGGATAAGGCGCAGCGGTCGG
GCTGAACGGGGGGTTCGTGCACACAGCCCAGCTTGGAGCGAACGACCTACACCGAACTGAGATACCTACA
GCGTGAGCTATGAGAAAGCGCCACGCTTCCCGAAGGGAGAAAGGCGGACAGGTATCCGGTAAGCGGCAGG
GTCGGAACAGGAGAGCGCACGAGGGAGCTTCCAGGGGGAAACGCCTGGTATCTTTATAGTCCTGTCGGGT
TTCGCCACCTCTGACTTGAGCGTCGATTTTTGTGATGCTCGTCAGGGGGGCGGAGCCTATGGAAAAACGC
CAGCAACGCGGCCTTTTTACGGTTCCTGGCCTTTTGCTGGCCTTTTGCTCACATGTTCTTTCCTGCGTTA
TCCCCTGATTCTGTGGATAACCGTATTACCGCCATGCATTAGTTATTAATAGTAATCAATTACGGGGTCA
TTAGTTCATAGCCCATATATGGAGTTCCG
Features (pLannotate 1.2.2; 19 found; start..end, strand, type, name):
      1..304     +  enhancer       CMV enhancer: human cytomegalovirus immediate early enhancer
    305..508     +  promoter       CMV promoter: human cytomegalovirus (CMV) immediate early promoter
    554..572     +  promoter       T3 promoter: promoter for bacteriophage T3 RNA polymerase
    616..708     +  CDS            SPAST (fragment): SPAST_HUMAN - Also known as ADPSP, FSP2, KIAA1083 From Homo sapiens (Human).
    704..2464    +  CDS            SPAST: SPAST_HUMAN - Also known as ADPSP, FSP2, KIAA1083 From Homo sapiens (Human).
   2519..2537    -  promoter       T7 promoter: promoter for bacteriophage T7 RNA polymerase
   2547..2586    +  CDS            lacZα (fragment): LacZα fragment of β-galactosidase; lacZ fragment
   2596..2651    +  intron         small t intron (fragment): SV40 (simian virus 40) small t antigen intron
   2651..2788    +  CDS            large T antigen (fragment): large T antigen from SV40 (simian virus 40)
   2811..2932    +  polyA_signal   SV40 poly(A) signal: SV40 polyadenylation signal
   2966..3394    -  rep_origin     f1 ori (sequence partly withheld): f1 bacteriophage origin of replication; arrow indicates direction of (+) strand synthesis
   3421..3523    +  promoter       AmpR promoter: bla
   3527..3884    +  promoter       SV40 promoter: SV40 enhancer and early promoter
   3919..4713    +  CDS            NeoR/KanR: aminoglycoside phosphotransferase from Tn5; aph(3')-II (or nptII); confers resistance to neomycin, kanamycin, and G418 (Geneticin®)
   4734..4886    +  CDS            ble (fragment): BLE_KLEPN - Experimental evidence at protein level: Swiss-Prot protein existence level 1. Binding protein with a strong affinity to the bleomycin family of antibiotics. Binds to CL990; an antimitotic-antibiotic compound. From Klebsiella pneumoniae.
   4945..4992    +  polyA_signal   HSV TK poly(A) signal: herpes simplex virus thymidine kinase polyadenylation signal (Cole and Stacy, 1985)
   5083..5099    -  polyA_signal   bGH poly(A) signal (fragment): bovine growth hormone polyadenylation signal
   5321..5909    +  rep_origin     ori: high-copy-number ColE1/pMB1/pBR322/pUC origin of replication
   6024..6083    +  enhancer       CMV enhancer (fragment): human cytomegalovirus immediate early enhancer
