[The description below was written by a language model from this plasmid's Addgene catalogue record and pLannotate feature annotations shown in this document.]
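Description:
pCMV-Tag/S46X without 5'UTR is a mammalian expression plasmid built on the Stratagene pCMV-Tag backbone. It carries a human SPAST (spastin, SPG4) cDNA with the S46X nonsense mutation and with the first 190 bp of the 5' untranslated region removed. The insert of roughly 1.9 kb sits downstream of the human cytomegalovirus immediate-early enhancer and promoter and is followed by an SV40 polyadenylation signal. T3 and T7 phage promoters flank the cloning region and serve as sequencing primer sites. The automated annotation splits SPAST into a short N-terminal fragment and a longer downstream segment. That split probably reflects the engineered stop codon interrupting the reading frame.

Spastin is normally translated from two start codons, giving the full-length M1 and the shorter M87 isoforms. The stated purpose is to express the S46X versions of both in mammalian cells. Because the premature stop lies between the two initiation sites, one would expect a truncated M1 product while M87 translation remains possible. The record does not describe the products in detail. The associated study examined whether loss of function explains SPG4-based hereditary spastic paraplegia. Cloning into the EcoICRI and ApaI sites removed the backbone's myc tag, so the protein is untagged and must be detected with an anti-spastin antibody.

A single NeoR/KanR cassette is driven by tandem bacterial (bla) and SV40 early promoters and terminated by an HSV TK poly(A) signal. It provides kanamycin selection in E. coli and G418 selection in mammalian cells. A high-copy ColE1/pUC-type origin supports bacterial propagation, and an f1 origin is also present.
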