Addgene plasmid #87730: pCMV-Tag/S46X without 5'UTR
Purpose: Expresses S46X spastin M1 and M87 in mammalian cells
Depositing lab: Peter Baas. Depositing organization: Drexel University. Publication: Evaluation of loss of function as an explanation for SPG4-based hereditary spastic paraplegia. Solowska JM, Garbern JY, Baas PW. Hum Mol Genet. 2010 Jul 15;19(14):2767-79. doi: 10.1093/hmg/ddq177. Epub 2010 Apr 29. PubMed 20430936.
Backbone
  Vector backbone: pCMV-Tag
  Backbone manufacturer: Stratagene
  Backbone size w/o insert (bp): 4300
  Vector type: Mammalian Expression
  Selectable markers: Neomycin (select with G418)
Growth in bacteria
  Bacterial resistance: Kanamycin, 50 μg/mL
  Growth temperature: 37°C
  Growth strain: DH5alpha
  Copy number: Unknown
Gene/Insert
  Gene/Insert name: SPAST
  Species: H. sapiens (human)
  Insert size (bp): 1862
  Mutation: S46X; 5'UTR deleted (1-190 bp)
  GenBank ID: NM_014946
  Entrez Gene: SPAST (a.k.a. ADPSP, FSP2, SPG4)
  Promoter: CMV
  Cloning method: Restriction Enzyme; 5′ cloning site EcoICRI (destroyed during cloning); 3′ cloning site ApaI (not destroyed)
  Sequencing primers: 5′ T3; 3′ T7
Terms and licenses: Academic/Nonprofit Terms; Industry Terms: Not Available to Industry
Depositor comments: Cloning of spastin cDNA into pCMV-Tag EcoICRI and ApaI sites removed myc tag. To detect spastin, use an anti-spastin antibody.
How to cite: pCMV-Tag/S46X without 5'UTR was a gift from Peter Baas (Addgene plasmid # 87730 ; http://n2t.net/addgene:87730 ; RRID:Addgene_87730)
